Addgene plasmid #119093: SNX12-PX (1-162)
Purpose: Bacterial expression of human phox homology (PX) domain, SNX12-PX (1-162)
Depositing lab: Brett Collins. Depositing organization: University of Queensland. Publication: Classification of the human phox homology (PX) domains based on their phosphoinositide binding specificities. Chandra M, Chin YK, Mas C, Feathers JR, Paul B, Datta S, Chen KE, Jia X, Yang Z, Norwood SJ, Mohanty B, Bugarcic A, Teasdale RD, Henne WM, Mobli M, Collins BM. Nat Commun. 2019 Apr 4;10(1):1528. doi: 10.1038/s41467-019-09355-y. PubMed 30948714.
Backbone
  Vector backbone: pGEX4T2
  Vector type: Bacterial Expression
Growth in bacteria
  Bacterial resistance: Ampicillin, 100 μg/mL
  Growth temperature: 37°C
  Growth strain: DH5alpha
  Copy number: Unknown
Gene/Insert
  Gene/Insert name: SNX12-PX (1-162)
  Species: H. sapiens (human)
  Entrez Gene: SNX12
  Promoter: tac
  Tag / fusion protein: GST (N terminal on backbone)
  Cloning method: Restriction Enzyme; 5′ cloning site BamHI (not destroyed); 3′ cloning site XhoI (not destroyed)
  Sequencing primers: 5′ pGEX5
Terms and licenses: Academic/Nonprofit Terms; Industry Terms: Not Available to Industry
Depositor comments: Amino Acid Sequence: MSDTAVADTRRLNSKPQDLTDAYGPPSNFLEIDIFNPQTVGVGRARFTTYEVRMRTNLPIFKLKESCVRRRYSDFEWLKNELERDSKIVVPPLPGKALKRQLPFRGDEGIFEESFIEERRQGLEQFINKIAGHPLAQNERCLHMFLQEEAIDRNYVPGKVRQ
How to cite: SNX12-PX (1-162) was a gift from Brett Collins (Addgene plasmid # 119093 ; http://n2t.net/addgene:119093 ; RRID:Addgene_119093)
