[The description below was written by a language model from this plasmid's Addgene catalogue record and pLannotate feature annotations shown in this document.]
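Description:
SNX12-PX (1-162) is a bacterial expression plasmid built on the pGEX4T2 backbone for producing the phox homology (PX) domain of human sorting nexin 12 (SNX12, residues 1–162) as a glutathione S-transferase fusion in E. coli. The sequenced plasmid is 5,440 nt. It replicates from a ColE1/pMB1-type origin and is selected with ampicillin through the β-lactamase (AmpR) gene and its own promoter. The record lists the copy number as unknown.

The expression cassette begins with the hybrid trp/lac tac promoter followed by a lac operator. The plasmid also carries lacI under its own promoter, so the lac repressor keeps transcription off until it is relieved with IPTG or lactose. Downstream lies the Schistosoma japonicum GST coding sequence, supplied by the backbone as an N-terminal tag, followed after a short linker by the SNX12 fragment. The fragment was inserted between BamHI and XhoI sites, both of which remain intact. GST allows affinity capture of the fusion on glutathione resin. pGEX-4T vectors normally encode a thrombin cleavage site in the linker, but this element is not annotated in the feature table.

The other annotated elements are backbone remnants that play no evident part in expression. They comprise fragments of rop and bom, a lac promoter/operator with CAP site and lacZα segment downstream of lacI, and a short piece of E. coli yciV. According to the associated publication title, the plasmid belongs to a set used to classify the human PX domains by their phosphoinositide-binding specificities, which fits its use as a source of recombinant protein for lipid-binding and structural studies.
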