Features (pLannotate 1.2.2; 17 found; start..end, strand, type, name):
      1..29      +  promoter       tac promoter: strong E. coli promoter; hybrid between the trp and lac UV5 promoters
     37..53      +  protein_bind   lac operator: The lac repressor binds to the lac operator to inhibit transcription in E. coli. This inhibition can be relieved by adding lactose or isopropyl-β-D-thiogalactopyranoside (IPTG). lac repressor encoded by lacI
     76..729     +  CDS            GST26_SCHJA: Experimental evidence at protein level: Swiss-Prot protein existence level 1. GST isoenzymes appear to play a central role in the parasite detoxification system. Other functions are also suspected including a role in increasing the solubility of haematin in the parasite gut. From Schistosoma japonicum (Blood fluke).
    754..1239    +  CDS            SNX12: SNX12_HUMAN - Experimental evidence at protein level: Swiss-Prot protein existence level 1. May be involved in several stages of intracellular trafficking. From Homo sapiens (Human).
   1275..1314    +  CDS            rop (fragment): Rop protein, which maintains plasmids at low copy number; rop
   1416..1456    +  misc_feature   bom (fragment): basis of mobility region from pBR322
   1561..1665    +  promoter       AmpR promoter: bla
   1666..2526    +  CDS            AmpR: β-lactamase; bla; confers resistance to ampicillin, carbenicillin, and related antibiotics
   2697..3285    +  rep_origin     ori: high-copy-number ColE1/pMB1/pBR322/pUC origin of replication
   3471..3522    -  misc_feature   bom (fragment): basis of mobility region from pBR322
   3529..3606    +  promoter       lacI promoter: lacI
   3607..4689    +  CDS            lacI: lac repressor; lacI; The lac repressor binds to the lac operator to inhibit transcription in E. coli. This inhibition can be relieved by adding lactose or isopropyl-β-D-thiogalactopyranoside (IPTG).
   4702..4723    +  protein_bind   CAP binding site: CAP binding activates transcription in the presence of cAMP. E. coli catabolite activator protein
   4738..4768    +  promoter       lac promoter: promoter for the E. coli lac operon
   4776..4792    +  protein_bind   lac operator: The lac repressor binds to the lac operator to inhibit transcription in E. coli. This inhibition can be relieved by adding lactose or isopropyl-β-D-thiogalactopyranoside (IPTG). lac repressor encoded by lacI
   4812..4985    +  CDS            lacZα: LacZα fragment of β-galactosidase; lacZ fragment
   5249..5365    -  CDS            yciV (fragment): RNAAM_ECOLI - Also known as trpH From Escherichia coli (strain K12).
>Addgene plasmid #119093 | SNX12-PX (1-162) | addgene full sequence | sequence record 276103 | Addgene NGS Result
TTGACAATTAATCATCGGCTCGTATAATGTGTGGAATTGTGAGCGGATAACAATTTCACACAGGAAACAG
TATTCATGTCCCCTATACTAGGTTATTGGAAAATTAAGGGCCTTGTGCAACCCACTCGACTTCTTTTGGA
ATATCTTGAAGAAAAATATGAAGAGCATTTGTATGAGCGCGATGAAGGTGATAAATGGCGAAACAAAAAG
TTTGAATTGGGTTTGGAGTTTCCCAATCTTCCTTATTATATTGATGGTGATGTTAAATTAACACAGTCTA
TGGCCATCATACGTTATATAGCTGACAAGCACAACATGTTGGGTGGTTGTCCAAAAGAGCGTGCAGAGAT
TTCAATGCTTGAAGGAGCGGTTTTGGATATTAGATACGGTGTTTCGAGAATTGCATATAGTAAAGACTTT
GAAACTCTCAAAGTTGATTTTCTTAGCAAGCTACCTGAAATGCTGAAAATGTTCGAAGATCGTTTATGTC
ATAAAACATATTTAAATGGTGATCATGTAACCCATCCTGACTTCATGTTGTATGACGCTCTTGATGTTGT
TTTATACATGGACCCAATGTGCCTGGATGCGTTCCCAAAATTAGTTTGTTTTAAAAAACGTATTGAAGCT
ATCCCACAAATTGATAAGTACTTGAAATCCAGCAAGTATATAGCATGGCCTTTGCAGGGCTGGCAAGCCA
CGTTTGGTGGTGGCGACCATCCTCCAAAATCGGATCTGGTTCCGCGTGGATCCATGAGCGACACCGCGGT
GGCGGATACCCGTCGTCTGAACAGCAAGCCGCAGGACCTGACCGATGCGTACGGTCCGCCGAGCAACTTC
CTGGAGATCGACATTTTTAACCCGCAAACCGTGGGTGTTGGTCGTGCGCGTTTCACCACCTACGAAGTGC
GTATGCGTACCAACCTGCCGATCTTTAAGCTGAAAGAGAGCTGCGTTCGTCGTCGTTACAGCGACTTCGA
ATGGCTGAAGAACGAGCTGGAACGTGATAGCAAAATTGTTGTTCCGCCGCTGCCGGGCAAGGCGCTGAAA
CGTCAGCTGCCGTTTCGTGGTGACGAGGGCATCTTCGAGGAAAGCTTTATTGAGGAACGTCGTCAGGGTC
TGGAGCAATTTATCAACAAGATTGCGGGTCACCCGCTGGCGCAGAACGAACGTTGCCTGCACATGTTCCT
GCAAGAGGAAGCGATCGATCGTAACTATGTGCCGGGCAAAGTTCGTCAATAACTCGAGCGGCCGCATCGT
GACTGACTGACGATCTGCCTCGCGCGTTTCGGTGATGACGGTGAAAACCTCTGACACATGCAGCTCCCGG
AGACGGTCACAGCTTGTCTGTAAGCGGATGCCGGGAGCAGACAAGCCCGTCAGGGCGCGTCAGCGGGTGT
TGGCGGGTGTCGGGGCGCAGCCATGACCCAGTCACGTAGCGATAGCGGAGTGTATAATTCTTGAAGACGA
AAGGGCCTCGTGATACGCCTATTTTTATAGGTTAATGTCATGATAATAATGGTTTCTTAGACGTCAGGTG
GCACTTTTCGGGGAAATGTGCGCGGAACCCCTATTTGTTTATTTTTCTAAATACATTCAAATATGTATCC
GCTCATGAGACAATAACCCTGATAAATGCTTCAATAATATTGAAAAAGGAAGAGTATGAGTATTCAACAT
TTCCGTGTCGCCCTTATTCCCTTTTTTGCGGCATTTTGCCTTCCTGTTTTTGCTCACCCAGAAACGCTGG
TGAAAGTAAAAGATGCTGAAGATCAGTTGGGTGCACGAGTGGGTTACATCGAACTGGATCTCAACAGCGG
TAAGATCCTTGAGAGTTTTCGCCCCGAAGAACGTTTTCCAATGATGAGCACTTTTAAAGTTCTGCTATGT
GGCGCGGTATTATCCCGTGTTGACGCCGGGCAAGAGCAACTCGGTCGCCGCATACACTATTCTCAGAATG
ACTTGGTTGAGTACTCACCAGTCACAGAAAAGCATCTTACGGATGGCATGACAGTAAGAGAATTATGCAG
TGCTGCCATAACCATGAGTGATAACACTGCGGCCAACTTACTTCTGACAACGATCGGAGGACCGAAGGAG
CTAACCGCTTTTTTGCACAACATGGGGGATCATGTAACTCGCCTTGATCGTTGGGAACCGGAGCTGAATG
AAGCCATACCAAACGACGAGCGTGACACCACGATGCCTGCAGCAATGGCAACAACGTTGCGCAAACTATT
AACTGGCGAACTACTTACTCTAGCTTCCCGGCAACAATTAATAGACTGGATGGAGGCGGATAAAGTTGCA
GGACCACTTCTGCGCTCGGCCCTTCCGGCTGGCTGGTTTATTGCTGATAAATCTGGAGCCGGTGAGCGTG
GGTCTCGCGGTATCATTGCAGCACTGGGGCCAGATGGTAAGCCCTCCCGTATCGTAGTTATCTACACGAC
GGGGAGTCAGGCAACTATGGATGAACGAAATAGACAGATCGCTGAGATAGGTGCCTCACTGATTAAGCAT
TGGTAACTGTCAGACCAAGTTTACTCATATATACTTTAGATTGATTTAAAACTTCATTTTTAATTTAAAA
GGATCTAGGTGAAGATCCTTTTTGATAATCTCATGACCAAAATCCCTTAACGTGAGTTTTCGTTCCACTG
AGCGTCAGACCCCGTAGAAAAGATCAAAGGATCTTCTTGAGATCCTTTTTTTCTGCGCGTAATCTGCTGC
TTGCAAACAAAAAAACCACCGCTACCAGCGGTGGTTTGTTTGCCGGATCAAGAGCTACCAACTCTTTTTC
CGAAGGTAACTGGCTTCAGCAGAGCGCAGATACCAAATACTGTCCTTCTAGTGTAGCCGTAGTTAGGCCA
CCACTTCAAGAACTCTGTAGCACCGCCTACATACCTCGCTCTGCTAATCCTGTTACCAGTGGCTGCTGCC
AGTGGCGATAAGTCGTGTCTTACCGGGTTGGACTCAAGACGATAGTTACCGGATAAGGCGCAGCGGTCGG
GCTGAACGGGGGGTTCGTGCACACAGCCCAGCTTGGAGCGAACGACCTACACCGAACTGAGATACCTACA
GCGTGAGCTATGAGAAAGCGCCACGCTTCCCGAAGGGAGAAAGGCGGACAGGTATCCGGTAAGCGGCAGG
GTCGGAACAGGAGAGCGCACGAGGGAGCTTCCAGGGGGAAACGCCTGGTATCTTTATAGTCCTGTCGGGT
TTCGCCACCTCTGACTTGAGCGTCGATTTTTGTGATGCTCGTCAGGGGGGCGGAGCCTATGGAAAAACGC
CAGCAACGCGGCCTTTTTACGGTTCCTGGCCTTTTGCTGGCCTTTTGCTCACATGTTCTTTCCTGCGTTA
TCCCCTGATTCTGTGGATAACCGTATTACCGCCTTTGAGTGAGCTGATACCGCTCGCCGCAGCCGAACGA
CCGAGCGCAGCGAGTCAGTGAGCGAGGAAGCGGAAGAGCGCCTGATGCGGTATTTTCTCCTTACGCATCT
GTGCGGTATTTCACACCGCATAAATTCCGACACCATCGAATGGCGCAAAACCTTTCGCGGTATGGCATGA
TAGCGCCCGGAAGAGAGTCAATTCAGGGTGGTGAATGTGAAACCAGTAACGTTATACGATGTCGCAGAGT
ATGCCGGTGTCTCTTATCAGACCGTTTCCCGCGTGGTGAACCAGGCCAGCCACGTTTCTGCGAAAACGCG
GGAAAAAGTGGAAGCGGCGATGGCGGAGCTGAATTACATTCCCAACCGCGTGGCACAACAACTGGCGGGC
AAACAGTCGTTGCTGATTGGCGTTGCCACCTCCAGTCTGGCCCTGCACGCGCCGTCGCAAATTGTCGCGG
CGATTAAATCTCGCGCCGATCAACTGGGTGCCAGCGTGGTGGTGTCGATGGTAGAACGAAGCGGCGTCGA
AGCCTGTAAAGCGGCGGTGCACAATCTTCTCGCGCAACGCGTCAGTGGGCTGATCATTAACTATCCGCTG
GATGACCAGGATGCCATTGCTGTGGAAGCTGCCTGCACTAATGTTCCGGCGTTATTTCTTGATGTCTCTG
ACCAGACACCCATCAACAGTATTATTTTCTCCCATGAAGACGGTACGCGACTGGGCGTGGAGCATCTGGT
CGCATTGGGTCACCAGCAAATCGCGCTGTTAGCGGGCCCATTAAGTTCTGTCTCGGCGCGTCTGCGTCTG
GCTGGCTGGCATAAATATCTCACTCGCAATCAAATTCAGCCGATAGCGGAACGGGAAGGCGACTGGAGTG
CCATGTCCGGTTTTCAACAAACCATGCAAATGCTGAATGAGGGCATCGTTCCCACTGCGATGCTGGTTGC
CAACGATCAGATGGCGCTGGGCGCAATGCGCGCCATTACCGAGTCCGGGCTGCGCGTTGGTGCGGATATC
TCGGTAGTGGGATACGACGATACCGAAGACAGCTCATGTTATATCCCGCCGTTAACCACCATCAAACAGG
ATTTTCGCCTGCTGGGGCAAACCAGCGTGGACCGCTTGCTGCAACTCTCTCAGGGCCAGGCGGTGAAGGG
CAATCAGCTGTTGCCCGTCTCACTGGTGAAAAGAAAAACCACCCTGGCGCCCAATACGCAAACCGCCTCT
CCCCGCGCGTTGGCCGATTCATTAATGCAGCTGGCACGACAGGTTTCCCGACTGGAAAGCGGGCAGTGAG
CGCAACGCAATTAATGTAAGTTAGCTCACTCATTAGGCACCCCAGGCTTTACACTTTATGCTTCCGGCTC
GTATGTTGTGTGGAATTGTGAGCGGATAACAATTTCACACAGGAAACAGCTATGACCATGATTACGGATT
CACTGGCCGTCGTTTTACAACGTCGTGACTGGGAAAACCCTGGCGTTACCCAACTTAATCGCCTTGCAGC
ACATCCCCCTTTCGCCAGCTGGCGTAATAGCGAAGAGGCCCGCACCGATCGCCCTTCCCAACAGTTGCGC
AGCCTGAATGGCGAATGGCGCTTTGCCTGGTTTCCGGCACCAGAAGCGGTGCCGGAAAGCTGGCTGGAGT
GCGATCTTCCTGAGGCCGATACTGTCGTCGTCCCCTCAAACTGGCAGATGCACGGTTACGATGCGCCCAT
CTACACCAACGTGACCTATCCCATTACGGTCAATCCGCCGTTTGTTCCCACGGAGAATCCGACGGGTTGT
TACTCGCTCACATTTAATGTTGATGAAAGCTGGCTACAGGAAGGCCAGACGCGAATTATTTTTGATGGCG
TTGGAATTAGCTTATCGACTGCACGGTGCACCAATGCTTCTGGCGTCAGGCAGCCATCGGAAGCTGTGGT
ATGGCTGTGCAGGTCGTAAATCACTGCATAATTCGTGTCGCTCAAGGCGCACTCCCGTTCTGGATAATGT
TTTTTGCGCCGACATCATAACGGTTCTGGCAAATATTCTGAAATGAGCTG
